Addgene plasmid #179489: pDEINO5
Purpose: Multi-host shuttle plasmid for E. coli, D. radiodurans, and S. cerevisiae; contains an oriT for transfer via conjugation
Depositing lab: Bogumil Karas. Publication: Conjugation-Based Genome Engineering in Deinococcus radiodurans. Brumwell SL, Van Belois KD, Giguere DJ, Edgell DR, Karas BJ. ACS Synth Biol. 2022 Mar 18;11(3):1068-1076. doi: 10.1021/acssynbio.1c00524. Epub 2022 Mar 7. PubMed 35254818.
Backbone
  Vector backbone: pDEINO1
  Backbone manufacturer: Brumwell et al.
  Backbone size w/o insert (bp): 14930
  Total vector size (bp): 15785
  Modifications to backbone: Addition of gentamicin resistance gene. Removal of algae selective marker (Nourseothricin), S. meliloti origin of replication (RepA2B2C2) and NptII selective marker.
  Vector type: Synthetic Biology ; Bacterial and Yeast Cloning
  Selectable markers: Gentamicin, HIS3 ; Chloramphenicol - D. radiodurans, E. coli
Growth in bacteria
  Bacterial resistance: Chloramphenicol, 25 μg/mL
  Growth temperature: 37°C
  Growth strain: Epi300
  Growth instructions: Plasmid can be induced to high copy with arabinose.
  Copy number: Low Copy
Gene/Insert
  Gene/Insert name: aacC1 (alt names: Gentamicin resistance gene; Gentamicin 3-N-acetyltransferase)
  Insert size (bp): 855
Resource information
  A portion of this plasmid was derived from a plasmid made by: Strand Lab (gentamicin resistance gene was cloned from pTA-Mob). Reference: Strand, T. A., Lale, R., Degnes, K. F., Lando, M., & Valla, S. (2014). A new and improved host-independent plasmid system for RK2-based conjugal transfer. PLoS One, 9(3), e90372.
Terms and licenses: Academic/Nonprofit Terms; Industry Terms: Not Available to Industry
How to cite: pDEINO5 was a gift from Bogumil Karas (Addgene plasmid # 179489 ; http://n2t.net/addgene:179489 ; RRID:Addgene_179489)
