[The description below was written by a language model from this plasmid's Addgene catalogue record and pLannotate feature annotations shown in this document.]
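Description:
pDEINO5 is a 15.8 kb multi-host shuttle plasmid built for cloning and genome-engineering work across Escherichia coli, Deinococcus radiodurans and Saccharomyces cerevisiae, and designed to be moved between hosts by conjugation. It derives from pDEINO1: a gentamicin resistance cassette (aacC1, taken from pTA-Mob) was added, while the nourseothricin algal marker, the Sinorhizobium meliloti RepA2B2C2 origin and the NptII marker were removed.

In E. coli the plasmid behaves as a low-copy, BAC/fosmid-style replicon. The annotation shows F-plasmid ori2 with repE and incC, and the sopA/sopB/sopC partitioning system for stable inheritance. It also shows an oriV element, which fits the record's note that copy number can be raised by arabinose induction in a suitable host strain. A lambda cos site, a loxP site, and a pUC-type multiple cloning site flanked by a T7 promoter and lac promoter/lacZα remnants are carried over from this backbone. Yeast maintenance relies on a CEN6/ARS element with the HIS3 auxotrophic marker under its own promoter.

Two cat coding sequences are annotated. One has the standard cat promoter, and chloramphenicol is listed as the selection for both E. coli and D. radiodurans. The gentamicin acetyltransferase gene lies downstream of a class 1 integron Pc promoter. An IncP (RK2-type) oriT with traJ allows mobilisation by a helper that supplies the transfer machinery.

A stretch of roughly 3.6 kb, about positions 9.7 to 13.3 kb, has no annotated features. The D. radiodurans replication functions are not identified in the feature table and may lie there, though the record does not confirm this.
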