Features (pLannotate 1.2.2; 32 found; start..end, strand, type, name):
     14..628     +  rep_origin     oriV: origin of replication for the bacterial F plasmid
    704..923     +  rep_origin     ori2: secondary origin of replication for the bacterial F plasmid; also known as oriS
   1014..1769    +  CDS            repE: replication initiation protein for the bacterial F plasmid; repE
   1772..2022    +  misc_feature   incC: incC; incompatibility region of the bacterial F plasmid
   2184..2687    +  misc_feature   CEN/ARS: S. cerevisiae CEN6 centromere fused to an autonomously replicating sequence
   2688..2874    +  promoter       HIS3 promoter: S. cerevisiae HIS3
   2875..3537    +  CDS            HIS3: imidazoleglycerol-phosphate dehydratase, required for histidine biosynthesis; S. cerevisiae HIS3; yeast auxotrophic marker
   3727..4902    +  CDS            sopA: partitioning protein for the bacterial F plasmid; sopA
   4902..5873    +  CDS            sopB: partitioning protein for the bacterial F plasmid; sopB
   5946..6419    +  misc_feature   sopC: sopC; centromere-like partitioning region of the bacterial F plasmid
   6519..6665    +  CDS            yuaZ (fragment): YUAZ_ECO57 - Protein predicted: Swiss-Prot protein existence level 4. From Escherichia coli O157:H7.
   6679..7077    -  misc_feature   cos: lambda cos site; allows packaging into phage lambda particles
   7095..7128    +  protein_bind   loxP: Cre-mediated recombination occurs in the 8-bp core sequence (GCATACAT). Cre recombinase
   7182..7281    +  misc_feature   bom (fragment): basis of mobility region from pBR322
   7287..7443    -  CDS            lacZα (fragment): LacZα fragment of β-galactosidase; lacZ fragment
   7446..7464    +  promoter       T7 promoter: promoter for bacteriophage T7 RNA polymerase
   7467..7523    +  misc_feature   MCS: pUC18/19 multiple cloning site
   7588..7610    -  protein_bind   lac operator (fragment): The lac repressor binds to the lac operator to inhibit transcription in E. coli. This inhibition can be relieved by adding lactose or isopropyl-β-D-thiogalactopyranoside (IPTG). lac repressor encoded by lacI
   7614..7644    -  promoter       lac promoter: promoter for the E. coli lac operon
   7659..7680    -  protein_bind   CAP binding site: CAP binding activates transcription in the presence of cAMP. E. coli catabolite activator protein
   7693..7756    -  CDS            lacI (fragment): lac repressor; lacI; The lac repressor binds to the lac operator to inhibit transcription in E. coli. This inhibition can be relieved by adding lactose or isopropyl-β-D-thiogalactopyranoside (IPTG).
   7798..7815    +  promoter       tet promoter (fragment): E. coli promoter for tetracycline efflux protein gene
   7903..8559    -  CDS            cat: CAT_ECOLX - Experimental evidence at protein level: Swiss-Prot protein existence level 1. This enzyme is an effector of chloramphenicol resistance in bacteria. From Escherichia coli. This protein is used as a marker in many commonly used cloning vectors, such as pACYC184.
   8560..8662    -  promoter       cat promoter: promoter of the E. coli cat gene encoding chloramphenicol acetyltransferase
   8778..9122    +  CDS            resD (fragment): REDF_ECOLI - Also known as D. Protein inferred from homology: Swiss-Prot protein existence level 3. Acts as a repressor of transcription and as a site-specific resolvase that cleaves at the RfsF site. From Escherichia coli (strain K12).
   9636..9657    +  misc_feature   MCS (fragment): pUC18/19 multiple cloning site
  13305..13333   +  promoter       cat promoter (fragment): promoter of the E. coli cat gene encoding chloramphenicol acetyltransferase
  13400..13933   -  CDS            GmR: gentamycin acetyltransferase; aacC1; confers resistance to gentamycin
  14122..14150   -  promoter       Pc promoter: intI1 (promoter lies within the coding sequence); class 1 integron promoter
  14309..14965   +  CDS            cat: CAT_ECOLX - Experimental evidence at protein level: Swiss-Prot protein existence level 1. This enzyme is an effector of chloramphenicol resistance in bacteria. From Escherichia coli. This protein is used as a marker in many commonly used cloning vectors, such as pACYC184.
  15150..15259   +  oriT           oriT: incP origin of transfer
  15292..15663   +  CDS            traJ: oriT-recognizing protein; traJ
>Addgene plasmid #179489 | pDEINO5 | addgene full sequence | sequence record 360441 | Addgene NGS Result
TTAATTAATCGAGCTGGTTGCCCTCGCCGCTGGGCTGGCGGCCGTCTATGGCCCTGCAAACGCGCCAGAA
ACGCCGTCGAAGCCGTGTGCGAGACACCGCGGCCGGCCGCCGGCGTTGTGGATACCTCGCGGAAAACTTG
GCCCTCACTGACAGATGAGGGGCGGACGTTGACACTTGAGGGGCCGACTCACCCGGCGCGGCGTTGACAG
ATGAGGGGCAGGCTCGATTTCGGCCGGCGACGTGGAGCTGGCCAGCCTCGCAAATCGGCGAAAACGCCTG
ATTTTACGCGAGTTTCCCACAGATGATGTGGACAAGCCTGGGGATAAGTGCCCTGCGGTATTGACACTTG
AGGGGCGCGACTACTGACAGATGAGGGGCGCGATCCTTGACACTTGAGGGGCAGAGTGCTGACAGATGAG
GGGCGCACCTATTGACATTTGAGGGGCTGTCCACAGGCAGAAAATCCAGCATTTGCAAGGGTTTCCGCCC
GTTTTTCGGCCACCGCTAACCTGTCTTTTAACCTGCTTTTAAACCAATATTTATAAACCTTGTTTTTAAC
CAGGGCTGCGCCCTGTGCGCGTGACCGCGCACGCCGAAGGGGGGTGCCCCCCCTTCTCGAACCCTCCCGG
TCGAGTGAGCGAGGAAGCACCAGGGAACAGCACTTATATATTCTGCTTACACACGATGCCTGAAAAAACT
TCCCTTGGGGTTATCCACTTATCCACGGGGATATTTTTATAATTATTTTTTTTATAGTTTTTAGATCTTC
TTTTTTAGAGCGCCTTGTAGGCCTTTATCCATGCTGGTTCTAGAGAAGGTGTTGTGACAAATTGCCCTTT
CAGTGTGACAAATCACCCTCAAATGACAGTCCTGTCTGTGACAAATTGCCCTTAACCCTGTGACAAATTG
CCCTCAGAAGAAGCTGTTTTTTCACAAAGTTATCCCTGCTTATTGACTCTTTTTTATTTAGTGTGACAAT
CTAAAAACTTGTCACACTTCACATGGATCTGTCATGGCGGAAACAGCGGTTATCAATCACAAGAAACGTA
AAAATAGCCCGCGAATCGTCCAGTCAAACGACCTCACTGAGGCGGCATATAGTCTCTCCCGGGATCAAAA
ACGTATGCTGTATCTGTTCGTTGACCAGATCAGAAAATCTGATGGCACCCTACAGGAACATGACGGTATC
TGCGAGATCCATGTTGCTAAATATGCTGAAATATTCGGATTGACCTCTGCGGAAGCCAGTAAGGATATAC
GGCAGGCATTGAAGAGTTTCGCGGGGAAGGAAGTGGTTTTTTATCGCCCTGAAGAGGATGCCGGCGATGA
AAAAGGCTATGAATCTTTTCCTTGGTTTATCAAACGTGCGCACAGTCCATCCAGAGGGCTTTACAGTGTA
CATATCAACCCATATCTCATTCCCTTCTTTATCGGGTTACAGAACCGGTTTACGCAGTTTCGGCTTAGTG
AAACAAAAGAAATCACCAATCCGTATGCCATGCGTTTATACGAATCCCTGTGTCAGTATCGTAAGCCGGA
TGGCTCAGGCATCGTCTCTCTGAAAATCGACTGGATCATAGAGCGTTACCAGCTGCCTCAAAGTTACCAG
CGTATGCCTGACTTCCGCCGCCGCTTCCTGCAGGTCTGTGTTAATGAGATCAACAGCAGAACTCCAATGC
GCCTCTCATACATTGAGAAAAAGAAAGGCCGCCAGACGACTCATATCGTATTTTCCTTCCGCGATATCAC
TTCCATGACGACAGGATAGTCTGAGGGTTATCTGTCACAGATTTGAGGGTGGTTCGTCACATTTGTTCTG
ACCTACTGAGGGTAATTTGTCACAGTTTTGCTGTTTCCTTCAGCCTGCATGGATTTTCTCATACTTTTTG
AACTGTAATTTTTAAGGAAGCCAAATTTGAGGGCAGTTTGTCACAGTTGATTTCCTTCTCTTTCCCTTCG
TCATGTGACCTGATATCGGGGGTTAGTTCGTCATCATTGATGAGGGTTGATTATCACAGTTTATTACTCT
GAATTGGCTATCCGCGTGTGTACCTCTACCTGGAGTTTTTCCCACGGTGGATATTTCTTCTTGCGCTGAG
CGTAAGAGCTATCTGACAGAACAGTTCTTCTTTGCTTCCTCGCCAGTTCGCTCGCTATGCTCGGTTACAC
GGCTGCGGCGAGCATCACGTGCTATAAAAATAATTATAATTTAAATTTTTTAATATAAATATATAAATTA
AAAATAGAAAGTAAAAAAAGAAATTAAAGAAAAAATAGTTTTTGTTTTCCGAAGATGTAAAAGACTCTAG
GGGGATCGCCAACAAATACTACCTTTTACCTTGCTCTTCCTGCTCTCAGGTATTAATGCCGAATTGTTTC
ATCTTGTCTGTGTAGAAGACCACACACGAAAATCCTGTGATTTTACATTTTACTTATCGTTAATCGAATG
TATATCTATTTAATCTGCTTTTCTTGTCTAATAAATATATATGTAAAGTACGCTTTTTGTTGAAATTTTT
TAAACCTTTGTTTATTTTTTTTTCTTCATTCCGTAACTCTTCTACCTTCTTTATTTACTTTCTAAAATCC
AAATACAAAACATAAAAATAAATAAACACAGAGTAAATTCCCAAATTATTCCATCATTAAAAGATACGAG
GCGCGTGTAAGTTACAGGCAAGCGATCCTAGTACACTCTATATTTTTTTATGCCTCGGTAATGATTTTCA
TTTTTTTTTTCCACCTAGCGGATGACTCTTTTTTTTTCTTAGCGATTGGCATTATCACATAATGAATTAT
ACATTATATAAAGTAATGTGATTTCTTCGAAGAATATACTAAAAAATGAGCAGGCAAGATAAACGAAGGC
AAAGATGACAGAGCAGAAAGCCCTAGTAAAGCGTATTACAAATGAAACCAAGATTCAGATTGCGATCTCT
TTAAAGGGTGGTCCCCTAGCGATAGAGCACTCGATCTTCCCAGAAAAAGAGGCAGAAGCAGTAGCAGAAC
AGGCCACACAATCGCAAGTGATTAACGTCCACACAGGTATAGGGTTTCTGGACCATATGATACATGCTCT
GGCCAAGCATTCCGGCTGGTCGCTAATCGTTGAGTGCATTGGTGACTTACACATAGACGACCATCACACC
ACTGAAGACTGCGGGATTGCTCTCGGTCAAGCTTTTAAAGAGGCCCTAGGGGCCGTGCGTGGAGTAAAAA
GGTTTGGATCAGGATTTGCGCCTTTGGATGAGGCACTTTCCAGAGCGGTGGTAGATCTTTCGAACAGGCC
GTACGCAGTTGTCGAACTTGGTTTGCAAAGGGAGAAAGTAGGAGATCTCTCTTGCGAGATGATCCCGCAT
TTTCTTGAAAGCTTTGCAGAGGCTAGCAGAATTACCCTCCACGTTGATTGTCTGCGAGGCAAGAATGATC
ATCACCGTAGTGAGAGTGCGTTCAAGGCTCTTGCGGTTGCCATAAGAGAAGCCACCTCGCCCAATGGTAC
CAACGATGTTCCCTCCACCAAAGGTGTTCTTATGTAGTTTTACACAGGAGTCTGGACTTGACGCTAGTGA
TAATAAGTGACTGAGGTATGTGCTCTTCTTATCTCCTTTTGTAGTGTTGCTCTTATTTTAAACAACTTTG
CGGTTTTTTGATGACTTTGCGATTTTGTTGTTGCTTTGCAGTAAATTGCAAGATTTAATAAAAAAACGCA
AAGCAATGATTAAAGGATGTTCAGAATGAAACTCATGGAAACACTTAACCAGTGCATAAACGCTGGTCAT
GAAATGACGAAGGCTATCGCCATTGCACAGTTTAATGATGACAGCCCGGAAGCGAGGAAAATAACCCGGC
GCTGGAGAATAGGTGAAGCAGCGGATTTAGTTGGGGTTTCTTCTCAGGCTATCAGAGATGCCGAGAAAGC
AGGGCGACTACCGCACCCGGATATGGAAATTCGAGGACGGGTTGAGCAACGTGTTGGTTATACAATTGAA
CAAATTAATCATATGCGTGATGTGTTTGGTACGCGATTGCGACGTGCTGAAGACGTATTTCCACCGGTGA
TCGGGGTTGCTGCCCATAAAGGTGGCGTTTACAAAACCTCAGTTTCTGTTCATCTTGCTCAGGATCTGGC
TCTGAAGGGGCTACGTGTTTTGCTCGTGGAAGGTAACGACCCCCAGGGAACAGCCTCAATGTATCACGGA
TGGGTACCAGATCTTCATATTCATGCAGAAGACACTCTCCTGCCTTTCTATCTTGGGGAAAAGGACGATG
TCACTTATGCAATAAAGCCCACTTGCTGGCCGGGGCTTGACATTATTCCTTCCTGTCTGGCTCTGCACCG
TATTGAAACTGAGTTAATGGGCAAATTTGATGAAGGTAAACTGCCCACCGATCCACACCTGATGCTCCGA
CTGGCCATTGAAACTGTTGCTCATGACTATGATGTCATAGTTATTGACAGCGCGCCTAACCTGGGTATCG
GCACGATTAATGTCGTATGTGCTGCTGATGTGCTGATTGTTCCCACGCCTGCTGAGTTGTTTGACTACAC
CTCCGCACTGCAGTTTTTCGATATGCTTCGTGATCTGCTCAAGAACGTTGATCTTAAAGGGTTCGAGCCT
GATGTACGTATTTTGCTTACCAAATACAGCAATAGCAATGGCTCTCAGTCCCCGTGGATGGAGGAGCAAA
TTCGGGATGCCTGGGGAAGCATGGTTCTAAAAAATGTTGTACGTGAAACGGATGAAGTTGGTAAAGGTCA
GATCCGGATGAGAACTGTTTTTGAACAGGCCATTGATCAACGCTCTTCAACTGGTGCCTGGAGAAATGCT
CTTTCTATTTGGGAACCTGTCTGCAATGAAATTTTCGATCGTCTGATTAAACCACGCTGGGAGATTAGAT
AATGAAGCGTGCGCCTGTTATTCCAAAACATACGCTCAATACTCAACCGGTTGAAGATACTTCGTTATCG
ACACCAGCTGCCCCGATGGTGGATTCGTTAATTGCGCGCGTAGGAGTAATGGCTCGCGGTAATGCCATTA
CTTTGCCTGTATGTGGTCGGGATGTGAAGTTTACTCTTGAAGTGCTCCGGGGTGATAGTGTTGAGAAGAC
CTCTCGGGTATGGTCAGGTAATGAACGTGACCAGGAGCTGCTTACTGAGGACGCACTGGATGATCTCATC
CCTTCTTTTCTACTGACTGGTCAACAGACACCGGCGTTCGGTCGAAGAGTATCTGGTGTCATAGAAATTG
CCGATGGGAGTCGCCGTCGTAAAGCTGCTGCACTTACCGAAAGTGATTATCGTGTTCTGGTTGGCGAGCT
GGATGATGAGCAGATGGCTGCATTATCCAGATTGGGTAACGATTATCGCCCAACAAGTGCTTATGAACGT
GGTCAGCGTTATGCAAGCCGATTGCAGAATGAATTTGCTGGAAATATTTCTGCGCTGGCTGATGCGGAAA
ATATTTCACGTAAGATTATTACCCGCTGTATCAACACCGCCAAATTGCCTAAATCAGTTGTTGCTCTTTT
TTCTCACCCCGGTGAACTATCTGCCCGGTCAGGTGATGCACTTCAAAAAGCCTTTACAGATAAAGAGGAA
TTACTTAAGCAGCAGGCATCTAACCTTCATGAGCAGAAAAAAGCTGGGGTGATATTTGAAGCTGAAGAAG
TTATCACTCTTTTAACTTCTGTGCTTAAAACGTCATCTGCATCAAGAACTAGTTTAAGCTCACGACATCA
GTTTGCTCCTGGAGCGACAGTATTGTATAAGGGCGATAAAATGGTGCTTAACCTGGACAGGTCTCGTGTT
CCAACTGAGTGTATAGAGAAAATTGAGGCCATTCTTAAGGAACTTGAAAAGCCAGCACCCTGATGCGACC
TCGTTTTAGTCTACGTTTATCTGTCTTTACTTAATGTCCTTTGTTACAGGCCAGAAAGCATAACTGGCCT
GAATATTCTCTCTGGGCCCACTGTTCCACTTGTATCGTCGGTCTGATAATCAGACTGGGACCACGGTCCC
ACTCGTATCGTCGGTCTGATTATTAGTCTGGGACCACGGTCCCACTCGTATCGTCGGTCTGATTATTAGT
CTGGGACCACGGTCCCACTCGTATCGTCGGTCTGATAATCAGACTGGGACCACGGTCCCACTCGTATCGT
CGGTCTGATTATTAGTCTGGGACCATGGTCCCACTCGTATCGTCGGTCTGATTATTAGTCTGGGACCACG
GTCCCACTCGTATCGTCGGTCTGATTATTAGTCTGGAACCACGGTCCCACTCGTATCGTCGGTCTGATTA
TTAGTCTGGGACCACGGTCCCACTCGTATCGTCGGTCTGATTATTAGTCTGGGACCACGATCCCACTCGT
GTTGTCGGTCTGATTATCGGTCTGGGACCACGGTCCCACTTGTATTGTCGATCAGACTATCAGCGTGAGA
CTACGATTCCATCAATGCCTGTCAAGGGCAAGTATTGACATGTCGTCGTAACCTGTAGAACGGAGTAACC
TCGGTGTGCGGTTGTATGCCTGCTGTGGATTGCTGCTGTGTCCTGCTTATCCACAACATTTTGCGCACGG
TTATGTGGACAAAATACCTGGTTACCCAGGCCGTGCCGGCACGTTAACCGGGCTGCATCCGATGCAAGTG
TGTCGCTGTCGACGAGCTCGCGAGCTCGGACATGAGGTTGCCCCGTATTCAGTGTCGCTGATTTGTATTG
TCTGAAGTTGTTTTTACGTTAAGTTGATGCAGATCAATTAATACGATACCTGCGTCATAATTGATTATTT
GACGTGGTTTGATGGCCTCCACGCACGTTGTGATATGTAGATGATAATCATTATCACTTTACGGGTCCTT
TCCGGTGATCCGACAGGTTACGGGGCGGCGACCTCGCGGGTTTTCGCTATTTATGAAAATTTTCCGGTTT
AAGGCGTTTCCGTTCTTCTTCGTCATAACTTAATGTTTTTATTTAAAATACCCTCTGAAAAGAAAGGAAA
CGACAGGTGCTGAAAGCGAGCTTTTTGGCCTCTGTCGTTTCCTTTCTCTGTTTTTGTCCGTGGAATGAAC
AATGGAAGTCCGAGCTCATCGCTAATAACTTCGTATAGCATACATTATACGAAGTTATATTCGATGCGGC
CGCAAGGGGTTCGCGTCAGCGGGTGTTGGCGGGTGTCGGGGCTGGCTTAACTATGCGGCATCAGAGCAGA
TTGTACTGAGAGTGCACCATATGCGGTGTGAAATACCACACAGATGCGTAAGGAGAAAATACCGCATCAG
GCGCCATTCGCCATTCAGCTGCGCAACTGTTGGGAAGGGCGATCGGTGCGGGCCTCTTCGCTATTACGCC
AGCTGGCGAAAGGGGGATGTGCTGCAAGGCGATTAAGTTGGGTAACGCCAGGGTTTTCCCAGTCACGACG
TTGTAAAACGACGGCCAGTGAATTGTAATACGACTCACTATAGGGCGAATTCGAGCTCGGTACCCGGGGA
TCCTCTAGAGTCGACCTGCAGGCATGCAAGCTTGAGTATTCTATAGTCTCACCTAAATAGCTTGGCGTAA
TCATGGTCATAGCTGTTTCCTGTGTGAAATTGTTATCCGCTCACAATTCCACACAACATACGAGCCGGAA
GCATAAAGTGTAAAGCCTGGGGTGCCTAATGAGTGAGCTAACTCACATTAATTGCGTTGCGCTCACTGCC
CGCTTTCCAGTCGGGAAACCTGTCGTGCCAGCTGCATTAATGAATCGGCCAACGCGAACCCCTTGCGGCC
GCCCGGGCCGTCGACCAATTCTCATGTTTGACAGCTTATCATCGAATTTCTGCCATTCATCCGCTTATTA
TCACTTATTCAGGCGTAGCAACCAGGCGTTTAAGGGCACCAATAACTGCCTTAAAAAAATTACGCCCCGC
CCTGCCACTCATCGCAGTACTGTTGTAATTCATTAAGCATTCTGCCGACATGGAAGCCATCACAAACGGC
ATGATGAACCTGAATCGCCAGCGGCATCAGCACCTTGTCGCCTTGCGTATAATATTTGCCCATGGTGAAA
ACGGGGGCGAAGAAGTTGTCCATATTGGCCACGTTTAAATCAAAACTGGTGAAACTCACCCAGGGATTGG
CTGAGACGAAAAACATATTCTCAATAAACCCTTTAGGGAAATAGGCCAGGTTTTCACCGTAACACGCCAC
ATCTTGCGAATATATGTGTAGAAACTGCCGGAAATCGTCGTGGTATTCACTCCAGAGCGATGAAAACGTT
TCAGTTTGCTCATGGAAAACGGTGTAACAAGGGTGAACACTATCCCATATCACCAGCTCACCGTCTTTCA
TTGCCATACGAAATTCCGGATGAGCATTCATCAGGCGGGCAAGAATGTGAATAAAGGCCGGATAAAACTT
GTGCTTATTTTTCTTTACGGTCTTTAAAAAGGCCGTAATATCCAGCTGAACGGTCTGGTTATAGGTACAT
TGAGCAACTGACTGAAATGCCTCAAAATGTTCTTTACGATGCCATTGGGATATATCAACGGTGGTATATC
CAGTGATTTTTTTCTCCATTTTAGCTTCCTTAGCTCCTGAAAATCTCGATAACTCAAAAAATACGCCCGG
TAGTGATCTTATTTCATTATGGTGAAAGTTGGAACCTCTTACGTGCCGATCAACGTCTCATTTTCGCCAA
AAGTTGGCCCAGGGCTTCCCGGTATCAACAGGGACACCAGGATTTATTTATTCTGCGAAGTGATCTTCCG
TCACAGGTATTTATTCGCGATAAGCTCATGGAGCGGCGTAACCGTCGCACAGGAAGGACAGAGAAAGCGC
GGATCTGGGAAGTGACGGACAGAACGGTCAGGACCTGGATTGGGGAGGCGGTTGCCGCCGCTGCTGCTGA
CGGTGTGACGTTCTCTGTTCCGGTCACACCACATACGTTCCGCCATTCCTATGCGATGCACATGCTGTAT
GCCGGTATACCGCTGAAAGTTCTGCAAAGCCTGATGGGACATAAGTCCATCAGTTCAACGGAAGTCTACA
CGAAGGTTTTTGCGCTGGATGTGGCTGCCCGGCACCGGGTGCAGTTTGCGATGCCGGAGTCTGATGCGGT
TGCGATGCTGAAACAATTATCCTGAGAATAAATGCCTTGGCCTTTATATGGAAATGTGGAACTGAGTGGA
TATGCTGTTTTTGTCTGTTAAACAGAGAAGCTGGCTGTTATCCACTGAGAAGCGAACGAAACAGTCGGGA
AAATCTCCCATTATCGTAGAGATCCGCATTATTAATCTCAGGAGCCTGTGTAGCGTTTATAGGAAGTAGT
GTTCTGTCATGATGCCTGCAAGCGGTAACGAAAACGATTTGAATATGCCTTCAGGAACAATAGAAATCTT
CGTGCGGTGTTACGTTGAAGTGGAGCGGATTATGTCAGCAATGGACAGAACAACCTAATGAACACAGAAC
CATGATGTGGTCTGTCCTTTTACAGCCAGTAGTGCTCGCCGCAGTCGAGCGACAGGGCGAAGCCCGTTTA
AACCATGATTACGCCAAGCTCGCGAGGCCTCGAGATCTATCGATGCATGCCATGGTACCCGGGAGCTCGA
ATTCTAGAAGCTTCTGCAGACGCGTCGACGTCATATGGATCCGATTCGACCTGCAGGCATGCAAGCTGTA
CGCCTCAGCTACCATTCTTGCAGCCGCGTTCAGGGTCTTGACGTGTTCTTTGTATCTATCAGCAAACTGA
GAACCCAATTCTGGATCATCCTTGTAACGCCAACTCTCCGACCATTCCGAAGGAACGCCTTGTAGTCCTC
CTGAGCCGTTAGGGTATGTCTTTAGTCCAATCAAATGGGACATTTGCAGACAGGAACGCACAAGTGTCTC
ACGTCGCTTCTCTATTTCAATATCTAAAAATTCTTCACTCTTATCGTTGCTTGACATATTAAAACTGTCT
AACTGATCCAGTTCACTTATATGGAAAGTATCACTAAAGTCATGGCTTCTCAGAAATTCAATACTTCCCA
TTGATGGGGACCGGTTAACCAAATCGATAAAAATTTTTCTGTCATGTTTCAGATAAGTTTTTGGCGCGTT
GATTTTATAATAAAGCCGCCATTCTTGTGCCAACAACGCCACGAAAAGAGCCACAGCAGCAGCGGCCACA
TCCCATTGAAAATCTTTCGCCAGACCAACCGCCAGGAGAACCAAGCCGAAATAGTTAGCCCAGCGAACTA
AAAAACTATCTATAAACGTATTAAGAAACGTTCGGGTCATATTTCCGTGAATCATATCAGGACGTAAATT
TGCACATGACGCATTTCCGGGGGCTTTTATCCCTCGGACTTCTTTTCAGGCCCCTTCTCGGCCTTTCTGT
GACCCTGTTTTTTCAGGCCGCGAACTGCGCCTGGTCGGGCCTGACCCCCACACGCTGGCCTTCGTACTCA
CGCAGCCTGCCCAGCAGGTCGGCCAGCGCGGCATTGACCACGGCGGCGAGGTTGCGGGGCGGCGTTCCGC
CTGCGGTCTGGTCGTGCTTCACGTCGCGCAGCACGCGCACCAGCACCGCGCCCACGTCGTCGGACACGTC
CCGGCCAGCGTCGGCGGCGCGGGTGATGTTCCAAATGAGTTTCCGCCAGAAGCCCAGCGAGTCGGCCCCG
TCCCCGAAAGCTGCCGCTAGCGCCCGCGCCTGCCTGTCCACGATCTCGGCGCGGTAGGCCGGGCGGGTTT
CCCGGTGGGCGTCGGCAAGCTCCCACACGACGTTTTCAGCGAGGGAGGGCGCGGGCCGGACAGTCATGTT
ATCGGAGGGGGAGGGAAGAGCGGATTTTATCGCCCAGGTGCTCACAACTTCGTATGTCACGGCAACCGGG
GCGCTTTTTTCGCGCAGTTCCCCGCCTGTCACATCCTCACAGGGTTCTTGACTCTCCGGCACGCTCTTAG
GGAGAGGGTGGAGCATGTTGTAGACGGTGCGCCCGGCCTTCGCGTCGGCGTTCAGGTCGCGCCAGTTCCG
GCCCCAATCGTCATGCATCAGGCGGACATATCCCGCCTTCCCTTCCAGCACGCGCCTCGGCTTGAGCGTC
ACGGCCCACAGCGTCCCGGTTGCCACAGACTCGCCGCGCAGGTCGCCCATGTGGGCATCACAGGCCACCA
GCCCGACCCGGCGCAGATATTGAAGGTTCTCGTAGAAGGCGGACTTCTTCAGACCCACATGCACCATGAG
CAGCTCGGCGGGCAGGTGGAACACAGCGCGGGTGACGTGTTCCGCATAGCCGCAGGCGCGGGCCACGTCC
AGCGCCACCGAGAACAGGGCGCGGAAGATGCGCCGGGCCGACTCGCGGCAGGGGGCGTCATCTAGGCAGG
CGGTGAGGGTCTGCACCAGTTCGGCGCGTGTGGCGATGGTCAACGGCGCGGGCGCGGGCTGGGACTGCTG
GGCGATGGTGGGCACGGGCGGCGGCGAGATGGACCGGGCCGAGCTGGAAATTTCCCGTGTGAGCGCAGGT
TTAGGCGCATGGTTACCTTCCTGCAGTGAAATCTGCGAAATCAGGCCCGCTTCGAGGAGTCGGACCATGA
ATGGATTGTGTCTCAAGAAAAAAGCCTCCCCTCTTGTCAGAGGGGAGGGTCCCGGTCTACCATGCTCTCA
GCGACGAGATAGCTGGGGTTTGTGACCCTGCACTCTGACAAAGCCCTCACCGAAAGGTGGGGGTTTAGTC
ATTTGGCCTAGTAAAGCAGAACAGAGGCGATTTGTCACGCAAAGGCCCGCCGCCCGAGGGGAAACAGGCG
GCGGGCCAATGGCTCGGCGTTGTTAGCTGGGGGTCGCACCAGGGAAGCACAGAAGCCCTTCCCTGAGCAG
GGTTTCACCGTGTGGTGTCCCTTCGTCCTTGAAGGCGAACTGGTAGGCCAGGCCGTAATGCTCCTGCACC
ATCTTTTGCTCATCCACCGCGACAAAGAAACGGCGGGTGTTCGCCGGGCTGCTGAGGGTCTGCCACTCGC
CGGACGCGCCCACCGCATAGGCGTCTCCGGCTCCACATTCCTCGGCCTGCTGATACTGATACTTCGTCCA
CAGCATCACCGCCTTATCGGGCACCTGCGCGAAGCTCACCAGCGCCCCGAACCGCCCGGCGCTCGTGGTG
AAGGTGGACGACTGCACCATGTCGGACAGTTCCAGCGTGGCAGGCGCGGGCGTGTTCGTCGGCGCGTACA
CCGTCCCCGCCTCGCACACGACCAGCGGGGCGGCCCCCGTGCCGAACTCGGCGGCGCTGCCGTTTGCCAG
CGTGAGCGCCGAAGACGCCACCGCGCAGGTACCCATGGGTGCCGACCACCAGCAGGTCCACGCCGTGCGC
CGCCTCGGTGAGCACCTCGATTGGACGGCCCCTCAGGGTCTGAACCCTCCCCTGCACGCCCGCCTCCCCG
ATGAGTGTCTGCGCCGTCTGCTGCGCCTGCCGGGCATTCTGCTCCAGCATCTCCCGGACGTAGTCGGGAT
TCAGTCCCGCCCACTGAACGAAGCCGCTGACCGGCGGCTCCTCGATCACAGTCACGACCTCCAGCTCGGC
GCCTGCCGCCTTCCCGAGCGTTATGGCCTGCTTCAAGGCGCGCTGGCTGGGCTCACTTCCGTCAAAGGCC
ACCACGAATCGCATCCGTCCTCCTCCCTGACCAGTCAGGTTCAGCAAGCAGGGTAAGCCTCTCCCAGCAC
TCCGGGGCTTCACACGGCCTTGGGTCTTTTCTGCATACCCATGAGCCTCAGTACCCGACAGTTTCCGGCA
GGGCTTGAAAAAGTTCGGCTGACACGCGAGAACTGGACGCGTCTCCCGATGTCCTGGCCAAGTTGACCCG
CTGCTTCACCGCGCACTTCCCGGAGTTCCGCAAGAACTAGGTCGAGCTGCTCTCCCTCATGGTCCTCGCC
CTCCTTAGGGGCAAGGACGTCCGGCATGCTAAACTCGCCGCGCGCTTCCCCGGAAGCGCGCACACCGCCT
CCGTCATCCGGCGGGTGGAACGCTTCTTCGACCGTCATCCTCTTCGGCCAGCTGATGTCGCCCGGGTCGT
TCTGACGCTCCTTCCCGCCGCGCAGCCACGCGAATTTATCCTTGACCGGACCAACTGGAAGTATGGGCAG
ACGGACGTGAACGTCTTGTTGCTGGCCGTCATTTGGCGGGACGTCGCCATCCCCCTGCTCTACGAGTTGC
TGCCCCATGGGGGCAGCAGCGACACCGAGATTCGGCACACCCTGATGGACGATGCCCTGTGCCTGCTGTC
CGCCGCTGACATCCGGGTGCTGTATGCCGACCGCGAATTCCCAGCTTGAGTAGGACAAATCCGCCGAGCT
TCGACGAGATTTTCAGGAGCTAAGGAAGCTAAAGCGGCGTTGTGACAATTTACCGAACAACTCCGCGGCC
GGGAAGCCGATCTCGGCTTGAACGAATTGTTAGGTGGCGGTACTTGGGTCGATATCAAAGTGCATCACTT
CTTCCCGTATGCCCAACTTTGTATAGAGAGCCACTGCGGGATCGTCACCGTAATCTGCTTGCACGTAGAT
CACATAAGCACCAAGCGCGTTGGCCTCATGCTTGAGGAGATTGATGAGCGCGGTGGCAATGCCCTGCCTC
CGGTGCTCTCCGGAGACTGCGAGATCATAGATATAGATCTCACTACGCGGCTGCTCAAACTTGGGCAGAA
CGTAAGCCGCGAGAGCGCCAACAACCGCTTCTTGGTCGAAGGCAGCAAGCGCGATGAATGTCTTACTACG
GAGCAAGTTCCCGAGGTAATCGGAGTCCGGCTGATGTTGGGAGTAGGTGGCTACGTCTCCGAACTCACGA
CCGAAAAGATCAAGAGCAGCCCGCATGGATTTGACTTGGTCAGGGCCGAGCCTACATGTGCGAATGATGC
CCATACTTGAGCCACCTAACTTTGTTTTAGGGCGACTGCCCTGCTGCGTAACATCGTTGCTGCTGCGTAA
CATCGTTGCTGCTCCATAACATCAAACATCGACCCACGGCGTAACGCGCTTGCTGCTTGGATGCCCGAGG
CATAGACTGTACAAAAAAACAGTCATAACAAGCCATGAAAACCGCCACTGCGCCGTTACCACCGCTGCGT
TCGGTCAAGGTTCTGGACCAGTTGCGTGAGCGCATACGCTACTTGCATTACAGTTTACGAACCGAACAGG
CTTATGTCAACTGGGTTCGTGCCTTCATCCGTTTCCACGGTGTGCGTCGCGAGGGCCTGAGGGCCATGGA
GACCGAGGGCCCTGGACATTGAGAATGATTCTCAATATGGTGCAGGGAGCTTCGGGCCTCTTGCCGCGCA
GCAGAGCCAGCGAGGCGAAGGAGAGTGTATGGAAAAAAAGATTACTGGTTACACCACCGTGGACATTAGT
CAGTGGCATCGTAAGGAGCATTTCGAAGCGTTTCAAAGCGTGGCACAGTGCACGTACAACCAGACCGTTC
AACTCGACATCACCGCCTTCCTGAAGACCGTGAAGAAAAACAAGCACAAGTTTTACCCCGCCTTTATTCA
CATCCTTGCCCGCTTGATGAATGCTCACCCTGAGCTCCGCATGGCCATGAAAGACGGGGAGCTGGTCATC
TGGGATAGCGTGCACCCGTGTTACACCGTCTTCCACGAGCAGACCGAGACGTTCTCGTCTCTCTGGTCGG
AGTATCACGACGACTTCCGGCAGTTCCTGCACATCTACAGCCAGGACGTCGCGTGCTACGGCGAGAACCT
CGCGTACTTCCCGAAGGGCTTTATCGAAAATATGTTTTTTGTGTCCGCCAACCCCTGGGTGAGCTTCACC
AGCTTCGACCTGAACGTCGCCAACATGGACAACTTTTTCGCCCCGGTCTTCACGATGGGAAAGTATTACA
CGCAGGGCGACAAAGTGCTGATGCCCCTGGCGATCCAGGTGCACCACGCGGTGTGCGACGGGTTCCACGT
GGGCCGCATGCTGAACGAACTGCAGCAGTACTGCGACGAATGGCAGGGCGGCGCGTGATAGGCAGAAAAA
ATCCCCCCGGTGGCAATCCGGGGGGTTTTTTTAAATCTTCCGCTGCATAACCCTGCTTCGGGGTCATTAT
AGCGATTTTTTCGGTATATCCATCCTTTTTCGCACGATATACAGGATTTTGCCAAAGGGTTCGTGTAGAC
TTTCCTTGGTGTATCCAACGGCGTCAGCCGGGCAGGATAGGTGAAGTAGGCCCACCCGCGAGCGGGTGTT
CCTTCTTCACTGTCCCTTATTCGCACCTGGCGGTGCTCAACGGGAATCCTGCTCTGCGAGGCTGGCCGGC
TACCGCCGGCGTAACAGATGAGGGCAAGCGGATGGCTGATGAAACCAAGCCAACCAGGAAGGGCAGCCCA
CCTATCAAGGTGTACTGCCTTCCAGACGAACGAAGAGCGATTGAGGAAAAGGCGGCGGCGGCCGGCATGA
GCCTGTCGGCCTACCTGCTGGCCGTCGGCCAGGGCTACAAAATCACGGGCGTCGTGGACTATGAGCACGT
CCGCGAGCTGGCCCGCATCAATGGCGACCTGGGCCGCCTGGGCGGCCTGCTGAAACTCTGGCTCACCGAC
GACCCGCGCACGGCGCGGTTCGGTGATGCCACGATCCTCGCCCTGCTGGCGAAGATCGAAGAGAAGCAGG
ACGAGCTTGGCAAGGTCATGATGGGCGTGGTCCGCCCGAGGGCAGAGCCATGACTTTTTTAGCCGCTAAA
ACGGCCGGGGGGTGCGCGTGATTGCCAAGCACGTCCCCATGCGCTCCATCAAGAAGAGGCACTTCGAGCT
GTAAGTACATCACCGACGAGCAAGGCAAGACGATC
